>Addgene plasmid #44857 | pFA6a-link-yoClover-SpHis5 | depositor full sequence | sequence record 62043 | pFA6a-link-yoClover-SpHis5 sequence 4708 bps
GCGCCACTTCTAAATAAGCGAATTTCTTATGATTTATGATTTTTATTATTAAATAAGTTATAAAAAAAAT
AAGTGTATACAAATTTTAAAGTGACTCTTAGGTTTTAAAACGAAAATTCTTATTCTTGAGTAACTCTTTC
CTGTAGGTCAGGTTGCTTTCTCAGGTATAGTATGAGGTCGCTCTTATTGACCACACCTCTACCGGCAGAT
CCGCTAGGGATAACAGGGTAATATAGATCTGTTTAGCTTGCCTCGTCCCCGCCGGGTCACCCGGCCAGCG
ACATGGAGGCCCAGAATACCCTCCTTGACAGTCTTGACGTGCGCAGCTCAGGGGCATGATGTGACTGTCG
CCCGTACATTTAGCCCATACATCCCCATGTATAATCATTTGCATCCATACATTTTGATGGCCGCACGGCG
CGAAGCAAAAATTACGGCTCCTCGCTGCAGACCTGCGAGCAGGGAAACGCTCCCCTCACAGACGCGTTGA
ATTGTCCCCACGCCGCGCCCCTGTAGAGAAATATAAAAGGTTAGGATTTGCCACTGAGGTTCTTCTTTCA
TATACTTCCTTTTAAAATCTTGCTAGGATACAGTTCTCACATCACATCCGAACATAAACAACCATGGGTA
GGAGGGCTTTTGTAGAAAGAAATACGAACGAAACGAAAATCAGCGTTGCCATCGCTTTGGACAAAGCTCC
CTTACCTGAAGAGTCGAATTTTATTGATGAACTTATAACTTCCAAGCATGCAAACCAAAAGGGAGAACAA
GTAATCCAAGTAGACACGGGAATTGGATTCTTGGATCACATGTATCATGCACTGGCTAAACATGCAGGCT
GGAGCTTACGACTTTACTCAAGAGGTGATTTAATCATCGATGATCATCACACTGCAGAAGATACTGCTAT
TGCACTTGGTATTGCATTCAAGCAGGCTATGGGTAACTTTGCCGGCGTTAAAAGATTTGGACATGCTTAT
TGTCCACTTGACGAAGCTCTTTCTAGAAGCGTAGTTGACTTGTCGGGACGGCCCTATGCTGTTATCGATT
TGGGATTAAAGCGTGAAAAGGTTGGGGAATTGTCCTGTGAAATGATCCCTCACTTACTATATTCCTTTTC
GGTAGCAGCTGGAATTACTTTGCATGTTACCTGCTTATATGGTAGTAATGACCATCATCGTGCTGAAAGC
GCTTTTAAATCTCTGGCTGTTGCCATGCGCGCGGCTACTAGTCTTACTGGAAGTTCTGAAGTCCCAAGCA
CGAAGGGAGTGTTGTAAAGAGTACTGACAATAAAAAGATTCTTGTTTTCAAGAACTTGTCATTTGTATAG
TTTTTTTATATTGTAGTTGTTCTATTTTAATCAAATGTTAGCGTGATTTATATTTTTTTTCGCCTCGACA
TCATCTGCCCAGATGCGAAGTTAAGTGCGCAGAAAGTAATATCATGCGTCAATCGTATGTGAATGCTGGT
CGCTATACTGCTGTCGATTCGATACTAACGCCGCCATCCAGTTTAAACGAGCTCGAATTCATCGATGATA
TCAGATCCACTAGTGGCCTATGCGGCCGCGGATCTGCCGGTCTCCCTATAGTGAGTCGTATTAATTTCGA
TAAGCCAGGTTAACCTGCATTAATGAATCGGCCAACGCGCGGGGAGAGGCGGTTTGCGTATTGGGCGCTC
TTCCGCTTCCTCGCTCACTGACTCGCTGCGCTCGGTCGTTCGGCTGCGGCGAGCGGTATCAGCTCACTCA
AAGGCGGTAATACGGTTATCCACAGAATCAGGGGATAACGCAGGAAAGAACATGTGAGCAAAAGGCCAGC
AAAAGGCCAGGAACCGTAAAAAGGCCGCGTTGCTGGCGTTTTTCCATAGGCTCCGCCCCCCTGACGAGCA
TCACAAAAATCGACGCTCAAGTCAGAGGTGGCGAAACCCGACAGGACTATAAAGATACCAGGCGTTTCCC
CCTGGAAGCTCCCTCGTGCGCTCTCCTGTTCCGACCCTGCCGCTTACCGGATACCTGTCCGCCTTTCTCC
CTTCGGGAAGCGTGGCGCTTTCTCAATGCTCACGCTGTAGGTATCTCAGTTCGGTGTAGGTCGTTCGCTC
CAAGCTGGGCTGTGTGCACGAACCCCCCGTTCAGCCCGACCGCTGCGCCTTATCCGGTAACTATCGTCTT
GAGTCCAACCCGGTAAGACACGACTTATCGCCACTGGCAGCAGCCACTGGTAACAGGATTAGCAGAGCGA
GGTATGTAGGCGGTGCTACAGAGTTCTTGAAGTGGTGGCCTAACTACGGCTACACTAGAAGGACAGTATT
TGGTATCTGCGCTCTGCTGAAGCCAGTTACCTTCGGAAAAAGAGTTGGTAGCTCTTGATCCGGCAAACAA
ACCACCGCTGGTAGCGGTGGTTTTTTTGTTTGCAAGCAGCAGATTACGCGCAGAAAAAAAGGATCTCAAG
AAGATCCTTTGATCTTTTCTACGGGGTCTGACGCTCAGTGGAACGAAAACTCACGTTAAGGGATTTTGGT
CATGAGATTATCAAAAAGGATCTTCACCTAGATCCTTTTAAATTAAAAATGAAGTTTTAAATCAATCTAA
AGTATATATGAGTAAACTTGGTCTGACAGTTACCAATGCTTAATCAGTGAGGCACCTATCTCAGCGATCT
GTCTATTTCGTTCATCCATAGTTGCCTGACTCCCCGTCGTGTAGATAACTACGATACGGGAGGGCTTACC
ATCTGGCCCCAGTGCTGCAATGATACCGCGAGACCCACGCTCACCGGCTCCAGATTTATCAGCAATAAAC
CAGCCAGCCGGAAGGGCCGAGCGCAGAAGTGGTCCTGCAACTTTATCCGCCTCCATCCAGTCTATTAATT
GTTGCCGGGAAGCTAGAGTAAGTAGTTCGCCAGTTAATAGTTTGCGCAACGTTGTTGCCATTGCTACAGG
CATCGTGGTGTCACGCTCGTCGTTTGGTATGGCTTCATTCAGCTCCGGTTCCCAACGATCAAGGCGAGTT
ACATGATCCCCCATGTTGTGCAAAAAAGCGGTTAGCTCCTTCGGTCCTCCGATCGTTGTCAGAAGTAAGT
TGGCCGCAGTGTTATCACTCATGGTTATGGCAGCACTGCATAATTCTCTTACTGTCATGCCATCCGTAAG
ATGCTTTTCTGTGACTGGTGAGTACTCAACCAAGTCATTCTGAGAATAGTGTATGCGGCGACCGAGTTGC
TCTTGCCCGGCGTCAATACGGGATAATACCGCGCCACATAGCAGAACTTTAAAAGTGCTCATCATTGGAA
AACGTTCTTCGGGGCGAAAACTCTCAAGGATCTTACCGCTGTTGAGATCCAGTTCGATGTAACCCACTCG
TGCACCCAACTGATCTTCAGCATCTTTTACTTTCACCAGCGTTTCTGGGTGAGCAAAAACAGGAAGGCAA
AATGCCGCAAAAAAGGGAATAAGGGCGACACGGAAATGTTGAATACTCATACTCTTCCTTTTTCAATATT
ATTGAAGCATTTATCAGGGTTATTGTCTCATGAGCGGATACATATTTGAATGTATTTAGAAAAATAAACA
AATAGGGGTTCCGCGCACATTTCCCCGAAAAGTGCCACCTGACGTCTAAGAAACCATTATTATCATGACA
TTAACCTATAAAAATAGGCGTATCACGAGGCCCTTTCGTCTCGCGCGTTTCGGTGATGACGGTGAAAACC
TCTGACACATGCAGCTCCCGGAGACGGTCACAGCTTGTCTGTAAGCGGATGCCGGGAGCAGACAAGCCCG
TCAGGGCGCGTCAGCGGGTGTTGGCGGGTGTCGGGGCTGGCTTAACTATGCGGCATCAGAGCAGATTGTA
CTGAGAGTGCACCATATGGACATATTGTCGTTAGAACGCGGCTACAATTAATACATAACCTTATGTATCA
TACACATACGATTTAGGTGACACTATAGAACGCGGCCGCCAGCTGAAGCTTCGTACGCTGCAGGTCGACG
GATCGGTGACGGTGCTGGTTTAATTAACATGGTTTCTAAAGGTGAAGAGCTATTCACTGGAGTAGTTCCA
ATTCTGGTTGAACTAGATGGCGACGTGAATGGCCACAAATTTTCCGTGCGTGGGGAAGGCGAAGGTGATG
CAACTAACGGTAAACTGACATTAAAGTTTATCTGTACCACTGGTAAGTTGCCTGTACCATGGCCAACGTT
AGTTACAACTTTCGGGTATGGTGTAGCTTGCTTTTCAAGGTACCCAGACCACATGAAACAACATGATTTC
TTTAAGTCTGCAATGCCTGAAGGTTACGTTCAGGAGAGAACAATCTCTTTTAAAGACGATGGCACTTACA
AAACAAGAGCTGAAGTAAAGTTTGAAGGAGATACACTTGTCAATAGAATAGAATTGAAAGGTATTGATTT
CAAAGAGGATGGAAATATTCTAGGCCATAAGTTAGAATACAACTTCAACTCACACAATGTTTACATTACT
GCAGATAAACAAAAGAATGGTATAAAAGCCAACTTTAAGATCAGACATAACGTGGAGGATGGTTCTGTCC
AACTCGCTGACCATTACCAACAAAATACCCCAATCGGAGATGGACCAGTCCTTTTGCCTGACAATCATTA
TTTGAGTCATCAGAGCGCTTTATCAAAAGACCCTAATGAAAAGAGAGATCACATGGTTTTGCTCGAATTT
GTCACAGCCGCGTAAGGC
Features (pLannotate 1.2.2; 13 found; start..end, strand, type, name):
     18..205     +  terminator     ADH1 terminator: S. cerevisiae ADH1; transcription terminator for the S. cerevisiae alcohol dehydrogenase 1 (ADH1) gene
    280..623     +  promoter       TEF promoter: Ashbya gossypii TEF promoter
    624..1277    +  CDS            S. pombe his5: imidazoleglycerol-phosphate dehydratase, required for histidine biosynthesis; Schizosaccharomyces pombe his5; yeast auxotrophic marker; corresponds to S. cerevisiae HIS3
   1283..1480    +  terminator     TEF terminator: Ashbya gossypii TEF terminator
   1585..1603    -  promoter       T7 promoter: promoter for bacteriophage T7 RNA polymerase
   1625..1678    -  CDS            lacI (fragment): lac repressor; lacI; The lac repressor binds to the lac operator to inhibit transcription in E. coli. This inhibition can be relieved by adding lactose or isopropyl-β-D-thiogalactopyranoside (IPTG).
   1861..2449    -  rep_origin     ori: high-copy-number ColE1/pMB1/pBR322/pUC origin of replication
   2620..3480    -  CDS            AmpR: β-lactamase; bla; confers resistance to ampicillin, carbenicillin, and related antibiotics
   3481..3585    -  promoter       AmpR promoter: bla
   3680..3715    +  CDS            rop (fragment): Rop protein, which maintains plasmids at low copy number; rop
   3817..3868    +  misc_feature   bom (fragment): basis of mobility region from pBR322
   3931..3949    +  promoter       SP6 promoter: promoter for bacteriophage SP6 RNA polymerase
   4019..4702    +  CDS            Clover: Clover is a basic (constitutively fluorescent) green/yellow fluorescent protein published in 2012, derived from Aequorea victoria. It is reported to be a rapidly-maturing weak dimer with high acid sensitivity.
