[The description below was written by a language model from this plasmid's Addgene catalogue record and pLannotate feature annotations shown in this document.]
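Description:
pFA6a-link-yoClover-SpHis5 is a yeast tagging vector built on the pFA6a backbone, designed as a template for creating fusions between a Saccharomyces cerevisiae gene of interest and a yeast codon-optimized version of the green/yellow fluorescent protein Clover. It carries no yeast origin of replication or centromere in the annotated features. This fits its role as a cassette source for chromosomal integration rather than as an episomal expression plasmid. In E. coli it is propagated through a high-copy ColE1/pUC-type origin and selected with ampicillin via the bla (AmpR) gene and its promoter. Short fragments annotated as lacI, rop and bom are backbone remnants, and T7 and SP6 promoters flank the cassette region.

The functional module reads across the numbering origin of the circular map. The promoterless Clover coding sequence (the "link" in the name implies a preceding linker, though this is not separately annotated) is followed directly by the S. cerevisiae ADH1 terminator. Next comes a selection marker consisting of the Schizosaccharomyces pombe his5 gene, driven by the Ashbya gossypii TEF promoter and ended by the TEF terminator. S. pombe his5 encodes imidazoleglycerol-phosphate dehydratase and complements S. cerevisiae his3 mutations. Being heterologous, it shares little homology with the host locus, which limits unwanted recombination there. Because yoClover has no promoter of its own, in-frame integration puts the fusion under the target gene's native regulation, with the ADH1 terminator supplying 3' end formation. The plasmid belongs to a series of improved fluorescent protein tagging vectors derived from earlier optimized cassettes, and it is used for live-cell imaging and protein localization or abundance studies in budding yeast.
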