Addgene plasmid #44857: pFA6a-link-yoClover-SpHis5
Purpose: Yeast tagging vector to create gene fusion with yeast optimized Clover with SpHis5 selection
Depositing lab: Wendell Lim & Kurt Thorn. Depositing organization: University of California, San Francisco (UCSF). Publication: Improved Blue, Green, and Red Fluorescent Protein Tagging Vectors for S. cerevisiae. Lee S, Lim WA, Thorn KS. PLoS One. 2013 Jul 2;8(7):e67902. doi: 10.1371/journal.pone.0067902. Print 2013. PubMed 23844123.
Backbone
  Vector backbone: pFA6a
  Vector type: Yeast Expression
  Selectable markers: HIS3
Growth in bacteria
  Bacterial resistance: Ampicillin, 100 μg/mL
  Growth temperature: 37°C
  Growth strain: DH5alpha
  Copy number: Unknown
Gene/Insert
  Gene/Insert name: yoClover (alt name: Yeast Optimized Clover)
  Species: Synthetic
Terms and licenses: Academic/Nonprofit Terms; Industry Terms: Not Available to Industry
Depositor comments: This vector is derived from the sequences published in “Optimized cassettes for fluorescent protein tagging in Saccharomyces cerevisiae.” Sheff MA, Thorn KS. Yeast. 2004 Jun;21(8):661-70. These plasmids were generated with funding from an NIGMS Systems Biology Center grant, number P50 GM081879. Please acknowledge this grant if you use these plasmids.
How to cite: pFA6a-link-yoClover-SpHis5 was a gift from Wendell Lim & Kurt Thorn (Addgene plasmid # 44857 ; http://n2t.net/addgene:44857 ; RRID:Addgene_44857)
