>Addgene plasmid #44857 | pFA6a-link-yoClover-SpHis5 | addgene partial sequence | sequence record 63869 | Sp6 5'-ATTTAGGTGACACTATAG-3'
ATCGGTGACGGTGCTGGTTTAATTAACATGGTTTCTAAAGGTGAAGAGCTATTCACTGGAGTAGTTCCAA
TTCTGGTTGAACTAGATGGCGACGTGAATGGCCACAAATTTTCCGTGCGTGGGGAAGGCGAAGGTGATGC
AACTAACGGTAAACTGACATTAAAGTTTATCTGTACCACTGGTAAGTTGCCTGTACCATGGCCAACGTTA
GTTACAACTTTCGGGTATGGTGTAGCTTGCTTTTCAAGGTACCCAGACCACATGAAACAACATGATTTCT
TTAAGTCTGCAATGCCTGAAGGTTACGTTCAGGAGAGAACAATCTCTTTTAAAGACGATGGCACTTACAA
AACAAGAGCTGAAGTAAAGTTTGAAGGAGATACACTTGTCAATAGAATAGAATTGAAAGGTATTGATTTC
AAAGAGGATGGAAATATTCTAGGCCATAAGTTAGAATACAACTTCAACTCACACAATGTTTACATTACTG
CAGATAAACAAAAGAATGGTATAAAAGCCAACTTTAAGATCAGACATAACGTGGAGGATGGTTCTGTCCA
ACTCGCTGACCATTACCAACAAAATACCCCAATCGGAGATGGACCAGTCCTTTTGCCTGACAATCATTAT
TTGAGTCATCAGAGCGCTTTATCAAAAGACCCTAATGAAAAGAGAGATCACATGGTTTTGCTCGAATTTG
TCACAGCCGCGTAAGGCGCGCCACTTCTAAATAAGCGAATTTCTTATGATTTATGATTTTTATTATTAAA
TAAGTTATAAAAAAAATAA
