>Addgene plasmid #44857 | pFA6a-link-yoClover-SpHis5 | addgene partial sequence | sequence record 63962 | T7
GATCTGATATCATCGATGAATTCGAGCTCGTTTAAACTGGATGGCGGCGTTAGTATCGAATCGACAGCAG
TATAGCGACCAGCATTCACATACGATTGACGCATGATATTACTTTCTGCGCACTTAACTTCGCATCTGGG
CAGATGATGTCGAGGCGAAAAAAAATATAAATCACGCTAACATTTGATTAAAATAGAACAACTACAATAT
AAAAAAACTATACAAATGACAAGTTCTTGAAAACAAGAATCTTTTTATTGTCAGTACTCTTTACAACACT
CCCTTCGTGCTTGGGACTTCAGAACTTCCAGTAAGACTAGTAGCCGCGCGCATGGCAACAGCCAGAGATT
TAAAAGCGCTTTCAGCACGATGATGGTCATTACTACCATATAAGCAGGTAACATGCAAAGTAATTCCAGC
TGCTACCGAAAAGGAATATAGTAAGTGAGGGATCATTTCACAGGACAATTCCCCAACCTTTTCACGCTTT
AATCCCAAATCGATAACAGCATAGGGCCGTCCCGACAAGTCAACTACGCTTCTAGAAAGAGCTTCGTCAA
GTGGACAATAAGCATGTCCAAATCTTTTAACGCCGGCAAAGTTACTCATAGCCTGCTTGAATGCAATACC
AAGTGCAATAGCAGTATCTTCTGCAGTGTGATGATCATCGATGATTAAATCACCTCTTGAGTAAAGTCGT
AAGCTCCAGCCTGCATGTTTAGCCAGTGCATGATACATGTGATCCAAGAATCCAATTCCCGTGTCTACTT
GGATTACTTGTTCTCCCTTTTGGTTTGTATGCTTGGAAGTTATAAGTTCATCAATAAA
